>Addgene plasmid #108713 | ATG-2460 | addgene full sequence | sequence record 224540 | Addgene NGS Result
GCGCGTCAGCGGGTGTTGGCGGGTGTCGGGGCTGGCTTAACTATGCGGCATCAGAGCAGATTGTACTGAG
AGTGCACCATATGCGGTGTGAAATACCGCACAGATGCGTAAGGAGAAAATACCGCATCAGGCGCCATTCG
CCATTCAGGCTGCGCAACTGTTGGGAAGGGCGATCGGTGCGGGCCTCTTCGCTATTACGCCAGCTGGCGA
AAGGGGGATGTGCTGCAAGGCGATTAAGTTGGGTAACGCCAGGGTTTTCCCAGTCACGACGTTGTAAAAC
GACGGCCAGTGCCAAGCTGACGCGTGTAGTCTTATGCAATACTCTTGTAGTCTTGCAACATGGTAACGAT
GAGTTAGCAACATGCCTTACAAGGAGAGAAAAAGCACCGTGCATGCCGATTGGTGGAAGTAAGGTGGTAC
GATCGTGCCTTATTAGGAAGGCAACAGACGGGTCTGACATGGATTGGACGAACCACTGAATTGCCGCATT
GCAGAGATATTGTATTTAAGTGCCTAGCTCGATACATAAACGGGTCTCTCTGGTTAGACCAGATCTGAGC
CTGGGAGCTCTCTGGCTAACTAGGGAACCCACTGCTTAAGCCTCAATAAAGCTTGCCTTGAGTGCTTCAA
GTAGTGTGTGCCCGTCTGTTGTGTGACTCTGGTAACTAGAGATCCCTCAGACCCTTTTAGTCAGTGTGGA
AAATCTCTAGCAGTGGCGCCCGAACAGGGACTTGAAAGCGAAAGGGAAACCAGAGGAGCTCTCTCGACGC
AGGACTCGGCTTGCTGAAGCGCGCACGGCAAGAGGCGAGGGGCGGCGACTGGTGAGTACGCCAAAAATTT
TGACTAGCGGAGGCTAGAAGGAGAGAGATGGGTGCGAGAGCGTCAGTATTAAGCGGGGGAGAATTAGATC
GCGATGGGAAAAAATTCGGTTAAGGCCAGGGGGAAAGAAAAAATATAAATTAAAACATATAGTATGGGCA
AGCAGGGAGCTAGAACGATTCGCAGTTAATCCTGGCCTGTTAGAAACATCAGAAGGCTGTAGACAAATAC
TGGGACAGCTACAACCATCCCTTCAGACAGGATCAGAAGAACTTAGATCATTATATAATACAGTAGCAAC
CCTCTATTGTGTGCATCAAAGGATAGAGATAAAAGACACCAAGGAAGCTTTAGACAAGATAGAGGAAGAG
CAAAACAAAAGTAAGACCACCGCACAGCAAGCGGCCACTGATCTTCAGACCTGGAGGAGGAGATATGAGG
GACAATTGGAGAAGTGAATTATATAAATATAAAGTAGTAAAAATTGAACCATTAGGAGTAGCACCCACCA
AGGCAAAGAGAAGAGTGGTGCAGAGAGAAAAAAGAGCAGTGGGAATAGGAGCTTTGTTCCTTGGGTTCTT
GGGAGCAGCAGGAAGCACTATGGGCGCAGCGTCAATGACGCTGACGGTACAGGCCAGACAATTATTGTCT
GGTATAGTGCAGCAGCAGAACAATTTGCTGAGGGCTATTGAGGCGCAACAGCATCTGTTGCAACTCACAG
TCTGGGGCATCAAGCAGCTCCAGGCAAGAATCCTGGCTGTGGAAAGATACCTAAAGGATCAACAGCTCCT
GGGGATTTGGGGTTGCTCTGGAAAACTCATTTGCACCACTGCTGTGCCTTGGAATGCTAGTTGGAGTAAT
AAATCTCTGGAACAGATTTGGAATCACACGACCTGGATGGAGTGGGACAGAGAAATTAACAATTACACAA
GCTTAATACACTCCTTAATTGAAGAATCGCAAAACCAGCAAGAAAAGAATGAACAAGAATTATTGGAATT
AGATAAATGGGCAAGTTTGTGGAATTGGTTTAACATAACAAATTGGCTGTGGTATATAAAATTATTCATA
ATGATAGTAGGAGGCTTGGTAGGTTTAAGAATAGTTTTTGCTGTACTTTCTATAGTGAATAGAGTTAGGC
AGGGATATTCACCATTATCGTTTCAGACCCACCTCCCAACCCCGAGGGGACCCGACAGGCCCGAAGGAAT
AGAAGAAGAAGGTGGAGAGAGAGACAGAGACAGATCCATTCGATTAGTGAACGGATCTCGACGGTATCGG
TTAACTTTTAAAAGAAAAGGGGGGATTGGGGGGTACAGTGCAGGGGAAAGAATAGTAGACATAATAGCAA
CAGACATACAAACTAAAGAATTACAAAAACAAATTACAAAATTCAAAATTTTATCGATACTAGTGGATCT
GCGATCGCTCCGGTGCCCGTCAGTGGGCAGAGCGCACATCGCCCACAGTCCCCGAGAAGTTGGGGGGAGG
GGTCGGCAATTGAACGGGTGCCTAGAGAAGGTGGCGCGGGGTAAACTGGGAAAGTGATGTCGTGTACTGG
CTCCGCCTTTTTCCCGAGGGTGGGGGAGAACCGTATATAAGTGCAGTAGTCGCCGTGAACGTTCTTTTTC
GCAACGGGTTTGCCGCCAGAACACAGCTGAAGCTTCGAGGGGCTCGCATCTCTCCTTCACGCGCCCGCCG
CCCTACCTGAGGCCGCCATCCACGCCGGTTGAGTCGCGTTCTGCCGCCTCCCGCCTGTGGTGCCTCCTGA
ACTGCGTCCGCCGTCTAGGTAAGTTTAAAGCTCAGGTCGAGACCGGGCCTTTGTCCGGCGCTCCCTTGGA
GCCTACCTAGACTCAGCCGGCTCTCCACGCTTTGCCTGACCCTGCTTGCTCAACTCTACGTCTTTGTTTC
GTTTTCTGTTCTGCGCCGTTACAGATCCAAGCTGTGACCGGCGCCTACTCTAGAGCTAGCGAATTCGAAT
TTAAATCGGATCCGCCACCATGGTTAAGAGAGAAAAAAATGTTATTTATGGTCCTGAACCTCTGCATCCT
CTGGAAGATCTCACTGCAGGAGAGATGCTGTTTCGCGCCCTGCGCAAGCACTCTCACTTGCCGCAGGCTC
TGGTCGACGTGGTGGGTGACGAGTCCCTGAGCTACAAGGAGTTCTTCGAGGCGACTGTCCTGCTGGCACA
GAGTCTCCATAACTGCGGCTACAAGATGAACGATGTGGTTTCCATCTGCGCAGAGAACAACACTAGATTC
TTTATCCCAGTGATCGCTGCTTGGTACATCGGCATGATTGTCGCACCAGTCAATGAATCTTACATTCCAG
ATGAACTGTGTAAGGTTATGGGAATTTCCAAACCGCAGATCGTGTTCACAACTAAGAACATCCTGAACAA
GGTTCTGGAAGTGCAGAGTCGGACCAATTTCATCAAGCGTATTATCATCCTGGACACAGTGGAGAACATC
CACGGTTGCGAATCCCTCCCCAACTTCATCTCTCGTTATAGCGATGGCAACATCGCTAATTTCAAACCCC
TGCATTTCGATCCTGTTGAACAGGTTGCCGCCATCCTGTGCTCCTCTGGGACCACCGGACTGCCGAAAGG
CGTGATGCAGACCCATCAGAACATCTGCGTGAGGCTGATCCACGCCCTGGACCCACGCTATGGAACTCAG
CTGATCCCAGGAGTCACTGTGCTGGTTTACCTCCCTTTTTTTCACGCCTTCGGTTTCCACATTACCCTCG
GGTACTTTATGGTCGGCCTCCGCGTTATCATGTTCCGTCGCTTTGACCAGGAGGCTTTCCTGAAGGCCAT
CCAGGATTATGAGGTGAGGAGTGTGATTAACGTCCCAAGCGTGATCCTGTTCCTGTCTAAGTCCCCTCTG
GTTGACAAGTACGATCTGAGCTCCCTGCGTGAGCTGTGCTGCGGGGCTGCACCACTGGCCAAAGAAGTCG
CGGAAGTGGCTGCCAAACGCCTGAACCTGCCGGGTATCTCCTGTGGCTTCGGCCTGACAGAGAGCACATC
CGCTATCATCCAGACACTGCGGGATGAGTTTAAGTCCGGTTCCCTGGGCCGGGTTACACCCCTGATGGCA
GCCAAGATCGCCGACCGCGAGACTGGGAAGGCCCTCGGACCTAACCAGGTCGGAGAGCTGTGTATTAAGG
GCCCCATGGTGTCCAAGGGATATGTGAACAACGTGGAAGCTACAAAGGAGGCGATTGATGATGACGGATG
GCTCCATAGCGGAGACTTTGGGTACTATGACGAGGACGAGCACTTCTATGTGGTCGACAGGTACAAGGAG
CTGATCAAGTACAAGGGCTCCCAGGTGGCCCCAGCTGAACTGGAGGAGATTCTGTTGAAGAACCCTTGTA
TCAGAGATGTGGCTGTTGTGGGGATTCCTGACCTCGAAGCAGGTGAGCTGCCCTCCGCTTTCGTGGTGAA
GCAGCCTGGTACTGAGATCACCGCCAAAGAGGTGTACGATTACCTGGCTGAGCGCGTGTCCCACACCAAA
TACCTCCGCGGCGGGGTCCGTTTCGTGGACTCCATTCCCAGGAACGTGACCGGCAAGATCACCCGCAAGG
AGCTGCTGAAGCAGCTGCTGGTTAAGGCTGGCGGCGTTGCGGCCGCTGAGGGCAGAGGAAGTCTTCTAAC
ATGCGGTGACGTGGAGGAGAATCCCGGCCCTTCCGGAATGGAGAGCGACGAGAGCGGCCTGCCCGCCATG
GAGATCGAGTGCCGCATCACCGGCACCCTGAACGGCGTGGAGTTCGAGCTGGTGGGCGGCGGAGAGGGCA
CCCCCAAGCAGGGCCGCATGACCAACAAGATGAAGAGCACCAAAGGCGCCCTGACCTTCAGCCCCTACCT
GCTGAGCCACGTGATGGGCTACGGCTTCTACCACTTCGGCACCTACCCCAGCGGCTACGAGAACCCCTTC
CTGCACGCCATCAACAACGGCGGCTACACCAACACCCGCATCGAGAAGTACGAGGACGGCGGCGTGCTGC
ACGTGAGCTTCAGCTACCGCTACGAGGCCGGCCGCGTGATCGGCGACTTCAAGGTGGTGGGCACCGGCTT
CCCCGAGGACAGCGTGATCTTCACCGACAAGATCATCCGCAGCAACGCCACCGTGGAGCACCTGCACCCC
ATGGGCGATAACGTGCTGGTGGGCAGCTTCGCCCGCACCTTCAGCCTGCGCGACGGCGGCTACTACAGCT
TCGTGGTGGACAGCCACATGCACTTCAAGAGCGCCATCCACCCCAGCATCCTGCAGAACGGGGGCCCCAT
GTTCGCCTTCCGCCGCGTGGAGGAGCTGCACAGCAACACCGAGCTGGGCATCGTGGAGTACCAGCACGCC
TTCAAGACCCCCATCGCCTTCGCCAGATCCCGCGCTCAGTCGTCCAATTCTGCCGTGGACGGCACCGCCG
GACCCGGCTCCACCGGATCTCGCTAGAGCTGAATCTAAGTCGACAATCAACCTCTGGATTACAAAATTTG
TGAAAGATTGACTGGTATTCTTAACTATGTTGCTCCTTTTACGCTATGTGGATACGCTGCTTTAATGCCT
TTGTATCATGCTATTGCTTCCCGTATGGCTTTCATTTTCTCCTCCTTGTATAAATCCTGGTTGCTGTCTC
TTTATGAGGAGTTGTGGCCCGTTGTCAGGCAACGTGGCGTGGTGTGCACTGTGTTTGCTGACGCAACCCC
CACTGGTTGGGGCATTGCCACCACCTGTCAGCTCCTTTCCGGGACTTTCGCTTTCCCCCTCCCTATTGCC
ACGGCGGAACTCATCGCCGCCTGCCTTGCCCGCTGCTGGACAGGGGCTCGGCTGTTGGGCACTGACAATT
CCGTGGTGTTGTCGGGGAAATCATCGTCCTTTCCTTGGCTGCTCGCCTGTGTTGCCACCTGGATTCTGCG
CGGGACGTCCTTCTGCTACGTCCCTTCGGCCCTCAATCCAGCGGACCTTCCTTCCCGCGGCCTGCTGCCG
GCTCTGCGGCCTCTTCCGCGTCTTCGCCTTCGCCCTCAGACGAGTCGGATCTCCCTTTGGGCCGCCTCCC
CGCCTGGTACCTTTAAGACCAATGACTTACAAGGCAGCTGTAGATCTTAGCCACTTTTTAAAAGAAAAGG
GGGGACTGGAAGGGCTAATTCACTCCCAACGAAGATAAGATCTGCTTTTTGCTTGTACTGGGTCTCTCTG
GTTAGACCAGATCTGAGCCTGGGAGCTCTCTGGCTAACTAGGGAACCCACTGCTTAAGCCTCAATAAAGC
TTGCCTTGAGTGCTTCAAGTAGTGTGTGCCCGTCTGTTGTGTGACTCTGGTAACTAGAGATCCCTCAGAC
CCTTTTAGTCAGTGTGGAAAATCTCTAGCAGTAGTAGTTCATGTCATCTTATTATTCAGTATTTATAACT
TGCAAAGAAATGAATATCAGAGAGTGAGAGGAACTTGTTTATTGCAGCTTATAATGGTTACAAATAAAGC
AATAGCATCACAAATTTCACAAATAAAGCATTTTTTTCACTGCATTCTAGTTGTGGTTTGTCCAAACTCA
TCAATGTATCTTATCATGTCTGGCTCTAGCTATCCCGCCCCTAACTCCGCCCATCCCGCCCCTAACTCCG
CCCAGTTCCGCCCATTCTCCGCCCCATGGCTGACTAATTTTTTTTATTTATGCAGAGGCCGAGGCCGCCT
CGGCCTCTGAGCTATTCCAGAAGTAGTGAGGAGGCTTTTTTGGAGGCCTAGACTTTTGCAGAGACCAAAT
TCGTAATCATGTCATAGCTGTTTCCTGTGTGAAATTGTTATCCGCTCACAATTCCACACAACATACGAGC
CGGAAGCATAAAGTGTAAAGCCTGGGGTGCCTAATGAGTGAGCTAACTCACATTAATTGCGTTGCGCTCA
CTGCCCGCTTTCCAGTCGGGAAACCTGTCGTGCCAGCTGCATTAATGAATCGGCCAACGCGCGGGGAGAG
GCGGTTTGCGTATTGGGCGCTCTTCCGCTTCCTCGCTCACTGACTCGCTGCGCTCGGTCGTTCGGCTGCG
GCGAGCGGTATCAGCTCACTCAAAGGCGGTAATACGGTTATCCACAGAATCAGGGGATAACGCAGGAAAG
AACATGTGAGCAAAAGGCCAGCAAAAGGCCAGGAACCGTAAAAAGGCCGCGTTGCTGGCGTTTTTCCATA
GGCTCCGCCCCCCTGACGAGCATCACAAAAATCGACGCTCAAGTCAGAGGTGGCGAAACCCGACAGGACT
ATAAAGATACCAGGCGTTTCCCCCTGGAAGCTCCCTCGTGCGCTCTCCTGTTCCGACCCTGCCGCTTACC
GGATACCTGTCCGCCTTTCTCCCTTCGGGAAGCGTGGCGCTTTCTCATAGCTCACGCTGTAGGTATCTCA
GTTCGGTGTAGGTCGTTCGCTCCAAGCTGGGCTGTGTGCACGAACCCCCCGTTCAGCCCGACCGCTGCGC
CTTATCCGGTAACTATCGTCTTGAGTCCAACCCGGTAAGACACGACTTATCGCCACTGGCAGCAGCCACT
GGTAACAGGATTAGCAGAGCGAGGTATGTAGGCGGTGCTACAGAGTTCTTGAAGTGGTGGCCTAACTACG
GCTACACTAGAAGAACAGTATTTGGTATCTGCGCTCTGCTGAAGCCAGTTACCTTCGGAAAAAGAGTTGG
TAGCTCTTGATCCGGCAAACAAACCACCGCTGGTAGCGGTGGTTTTTTTGTTTGCAAGCAGCAGATTACG
CGCAGAAAAAAAGGATCTCAAGAAGATCCTTTGATCTTTTCTACGGGGTCTGACGCTCAGTGGAACGAAA
ACTCACGTTAAGGGATTTTGGTCATGAGATTATCAAAAAGGATCTTCACCTAGATCCTTTTAAATTAAAA
ATGAAGTTTTAAATCAATCTAAAGTATATATGAGTAAACTTGGTCTGACAGTTACCAATGCTTAATCAGT
GAGGCACCTATCTCAGCGATCTGTCTATTTCGTTCATCCATAGTTGCCTGACTCCCCGTCGTGTAGATAA
CTACGATACGGGAGGGCTTACCATCTGGCCCCAGTGCTGCAATGATACCGCGAGACCCACGCTCACCGGC
TCCAGATTTATCAGCAATAAACCAGCCAGCCGGAAGGGCCGAGCGCAGAAGTGGTCCTGCAACTTTATCC
GCCTCCATCCAGTCTATTAATTGTTGCCGGGAAGCTAGAGTAAGTAGTTCGCCAGTTAATAGTTTGCGCA
ACGTTGTTGCCATTGCTACAGGCATCGTGGTGTCACGCTCGTCGTTTGGTATGGCTTCATTCAGCTCCGG
TTCCCAACGATCAAGGCGAGTTACATGATCCCCCATGTTGTGCAAAAAAGCGGTTAGCTCCTTCGGTCCT
CCGATCGTTGTCAGAAGTAAGTTGGCCGCAGTGTTATCACTCATGGTTATGGCAGCACTGCATAATTCTC
TTACTGTCATGCCATCCGTAAGATGCTTTTCTGTGACTGGTGAGTACTCAACCAAGTCATTCTGAGAATA
GTGTATGCGGCGACCGAGTTGCTCTTGCCCGGCGTCAATACGGGATAATACCGCGCCACATAGCAGAACT
TTAAAAGTGCTCATCATTGGAAAACGTTCTTCGGGGCGAAAACTCTCAAGGATCTTACCGCTGTTGAGAT
CCAGTTCGATGTAACCCACTCGTGCACCCAACTGATCTTCAGCATCTTTTACTTTCACCAGCGTTTCTGG
GTGAGCAAAAACAGGAAGGCAAAATGCCGCAAAAAAGGGAATAAGGGCGACACGGAAATGTTGAATACTC
ATACTCTTCCTTTTTCAATATTATTGAAGCATTTATCAGGGTTATTGTCTCATGAGCGGATACATATTTG
AATGTATTTAGAAAAATAAACAAATAGGGGTTCCGCGCACATTTCCCCGAAAAGTGCCACCTGACGTCTA
AGAAACCATTATTATCATGACATTAACCTATAAAAATAGGCGTATCACGAGGCCCTTTCGTCTCGCGCGT
TTCGGTGATGACGGTGAAAACCTCTGACACATGCAGCTCCCGGAGACGGTCACAGCTTGTCTGTAAGCGG
ATGCCGGGAGCAGACAAGCCCGTCAGG
Features (pLannotate 1.2.2; 26 found; start..end, strand, type, name):
     32..131     +  misc_feature   bom (fragment): basis of mobility region from pBR322
    137..291     -  CDS            lacZα (fragment): LacZα fragment of β-galactosidase; lacZ fragment
    305..531     +  promoter       RSV promoter: Rous sarcoma virus enhancer/promoter
    532..712     +  LTR            5' LTR (truncated): truncated 5' long terminal repeat (LTR) from HIV-1
    759..884     +  misc_feature   HIV-1 Ψ: packaging signal of human immunodeficiency virus type 1
    868..1206    +  CDS            HIV-1 gag (fragment): gag protein from human immunodeficiency virus 1; gag
   1377..1610    +  misc_feature   RRE: The Rev response element (RRE) of HIV-1 allows for Rev-dependent mRNA export from the nucleus to the cytoplasm.
   1987..2087    +  CDS            Rev (fragment): human immunodeficiency virus 1 (HIV-1) Rev protein; rev; enhances nuclear export of unspliced and incompletely spliced viral mRNAs
   2106..2222    +  misc_feature   cPPT/CTS: central polypurine tract and central termination sequence of HIV-1
   2265..2476    +  promoter       EF-1α core promoter: core promoter for human elongation factor EF-1α
   2489..2757    +  LTR            5' LTR (truncated): truncated 5' long terminal repeat (LTR) from human T-cell leukemia virus (HTLV) type 1
   2832..4436    +  CDS            LUCI_LUCCR: Experimental evidence at protein level: Swiss-Prot protein existence level 1. Produces green light with a wavelength of 544 nm. From Luciola cruciata (Japanese firefly) (Genji firefly).
   4540..5204    +  CDS            CopGFP (fragment): green fluorescent protein 2 from Pontellina plumata, also known as ppluGFP2 (Shagin et al., 2004)
   5295..5883    +  misc_feature   WPRE: woodchuck hepatitis virus posttranscriptional regulatory element
   5878..5985    +  CDS            nef (fragment): NEF_SIVS4 - Experimental evidence at protein level: Swiss-Prot protein existence level 1. Interferes with TCR signaling from the cell membrane. Interacts with CD247/TCRZ (TCR zeta chain) and exert potent down- regulation of cell surface TCR/CD3 complexes. From Simian immunodeficiency virus (isolate F236/smH4) (SIV-sm) (Simian immunodeficiency virus sooty mangabey monkey).
   6010..6190    +  LTR            5' LTR (truncated): truncated 5' long terminal repeat (LTR) from HIV-1
   6262..6383    +  polyA_signal   SV40 poly(A) signal: SV40 polyadenylation signal
   6423..6558    +  rep_origin     SV40 ori: SV40 origin of replication
   6615..6631    -  protein_bind   lac operator: The lac repressor binds to the lac operator to inhibit transcription in E. coli. This inhibition can be relieved by adding lactose or isopropyl-β-D-thiogalactopyranoside (IPTG). lac repressor encoded by lacI
   6639..6669    -  promoter       lac promoter: promoter for the E. coli lac operon
   6684..6705    -  protein_bind   CAP binding site: CAP binding activates transcription in the presence of cAMP. E. coli catabolite activator protein
   6718..6810    -  CDS            lacI (fragment): lac repressor; lacI; The lac repressor binds to the lac operator to inhibit transcription in E. coli. This inhibition can be relieved by adding lactose or isopropyl-β-D-thiogalactopyranoside (IPTG).
   6993..7581    -  rep_origin     ori: high-copy-number ColE1/pMB1/pBR322/pUC origin of replication
   7752..8612    -  CDS            AmpR: β-lactamase; bla; confers resistance to ampicillin, carbenicillin, and related antibiotics
   8613..8717    -  promoter       AmpR promoter: bla
   8812..8847    +  CDS            rop (fragment): Rop protein, which maintains plasmids at low copy number; rop
