[The description below was written by a language model from this plasmid's Addgene catalogue record and pLannotate feature annotations shown in this document.]
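Description:
ATG-2460 is a third-generation-style HIV-1 lentiviral transfer plasmid built on the pCDH-EF1-T2A-copGFP backbone, with a total size of 8,917 bp. It is propagated in E. coli through a high-copy ColE1/pUC-type origin and selected with ampicillin via the β-lactamase gene. The viral genome is transcribed in packaging cells from a chimeric RSV promoter joined to a truncated HIV-1 5' LTR. It carries the Ψ packaging signal with a gag fragment, the Rev response element for nuclear export of the full-length RNA, and the cPPT/CTS element that aids nuclear import. A truncated 3' LTR follows, and then an SV40 polyadenylation signal and SV40 origin. Small lac, rop and bom fragments are backbone remnants.

The internal expression cassette uses the human EF-1α core promoter coupled to an HTLV-1 LTR segment, a common hybrid arrangement that gives constitutive expression in mammalian cells. It drives CBR2opt, a click beetle red luciferase from Pyrophorus plagiophthalamus. The parental CBR was produced by directed evolution, and CBR2 adds two further substitutions (R344S and G351R); the gene is codon-optimised for mouse expression. The automated annotation labels this open reading frame as a firefly luciferase homologue, which reflects a similarity match and not the true source. The luciferase is linked to copGFP, and although the record calls this a fusion, the stated T2A design implies that ribosomal skipping yields two separate proteins. A WPRE downstream enhances transcript expression. The construct is used for lentiviral transduction to generate cells with a red-shifted bioluminescent reporter for imaging, and the green fluorescence can serve to identify transduced cells.
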