Addgene plasmid #108713: ATG-2460
Purpose: EF1-CBR2opt-T2A-copGFP (construct used for lentiviral transduction)
Depositing lab: Keith Wood. Depositing organization: Promega Corporation. Publication: Click beetle luciferase mutant and near infrared naphthyl-luciferins for improved bioluminescence imaging. Hall MP, Woodroofe CC, Wood MG, Que I, Van't Root M, Ridwan Y, Shi C, Kirkland TA, Encell LP, Wood KV, Lowik C, Mezzanotte L. Nat Commun. 2018 Jan 9;9(1):132. doi: 10.1038/s41467-017-02542-9. PubMed 29317625.
Backbone
  Vector backbone: pCDH-EF1-T2A-copGFP
  Backbone manufacturer: Systembio
  Backbone size w/o insert (bp): 6460
  Total vector size (bp): 8917
  Vector type: Lentiviral
Growth in bacteria
  Bacterial resistance: Ampicillin, 100 μg/mL
  Growth temperature: 37°C
  Growth strain: NEB Stable
  Copy number: Unknown
Gene/Insert
  Gene/Insert name: CBR2opt-copGFP fusion
  Species: Pyrophorus plagiophthalamus
  Insert size (bp): 2456
  Mutation: Promega used directed evolution to create CBR (Click Beetle Red). CBR2 contains 2 additional mutations (R344S+G351R) This gene is also codon optimized for mouse expression
  Promoter: elongation factor-1
  Tag / fusion protein: CBR2opt fused to copGFP (C terminal on insert)
  Cloning method: Restriction Enzyme; 5′ cloning site BamHI (not destroyed); 3′ cloning site Not1 (unknown if destroyed)
  Sequencing primers: 5′ NA; 3′ NA
Resource information
  A portion of this plasmid was derived from a plasmid made by: Promega
Terms and licenses: Academic/Nonprofit Terms; Industry Terms: Not Available to Industry
How to cite: ATG-2460 was a gift from Keith Wood (Addgene plasmid # 108713 ; http://n2t.net/addgene:108713 ; RRID:Addgene_108713)
